>Addgene plasmid #52337 | CD154-His-bio | depositor full sequence | sequence record 81058 | CD154-His-bio sequence 7398 bps
GCCACCATGGAGTTTCAGACCCAGGTACTCATGTCCCTGCTGCTCTGCATGTCTGGTCTGAATTCCGGCC
ACCACCATCACCACCATAGCCCCGACAGGAACCTGCCTCCTCTGGCCCCTCTGGGCCCCAACAGCGGCAG
CCCAGACCTGCATCATATTCTGGATGCACAGAAAATGGTGTGGAATCATCGTGACAGAAACCTGCCTCCA
CTAGCACCTCTGTCGACCTCCATCACGGCCTATAAGAGTGAGGGGGAGTCAGCGGAGTTCTCCTTCCCAC
TCAACCTTGGAGAGGAAAGCCTGCAGGGAGAGTTGAGATGGAAGGCAGAGAAGGCTCCTTCTTCCCAGTC
CTGGATCACCTTCTCCCTAAAGAACCAAAAGGTGTCTGTGCAGAAGTCTACTAGCAACCCCAAGTTCCAG
CTGTCCGAAACGCTCCCACTCACCCTTCAGATACCCCAGGTCTCCCTTCAGTTTGCTGGTTCTGGCAACC
TGACCCTGACTCTGGACAGAGGGATACTGTATCAGGAAGTGAACCTGGTGGTGATGAAAGTGACTCAGCC
CGACAGCAACACTTTGACCTGTGAGGTGATGGGACCCACCTCACCCAAGATGAGACTGATCTTGAAGCAG
GAGAATCAGGAGGCCAGGGTCTCCAGGCAGGAGAAAGTGATTCAAGTGCAGGCCCCTGAAGCAGGGGTGT
GGCAATGTCTACTGAGTGAAGGTGAAGAGGTCAAGATGGACTCCAAGATCCAGGTTTTATCCAAAGGGTT
GAATTCGCGGCCGCCTCACAGACGGCTGGACAAGATCGAGGACGAGCGGAACCTGCACGAGGACTTCGTG
TTCATGAAGACCATCCAGCGGTGCAACACCGGCGAGCGGAGCCTGAGCCTGCTGAACTGCGAGGAAATCA
AGAGCCAGTTCGAGGGCTTCGTGAAGGACATCATGCTGAACAAAGAGGAAACTAAGAAAGAAAACAGCTT
CGAGATGCAGAAGGGCGACCAGAACCCCCAGATCGCCGCCCACGTGATCAGCGAGGCCAGCAGCAAGACC
ACCAGCGTGCTGCAGTGGGCCGAGAAGGGCTACTACACCATGAGCAACAACCTGGTCACCCTGGAAAACG
GCAAGCAGCTGACCGTGAAGCGGCAGGGCCTGTACTACATCTACGCCCAGGTCACATTCTGCAGCAACAG
AGAGGCCAGCTCCCAGGCCCCCTTTATCGCCAGCCTGTGCCTGAAGTCCCCCGGCAGATTCGAGCGCATC
CTGCTGAGAGCCGCCAACACCCACAGCAGCGCCAAGCCTTGCGGCCAGCAGAGCATCCACCTCGGAGGCG
TGTTCGAGCTGCAGCCTGGCGCCTCTGTGTTCGTGAACGTGACCGACCCCAGCCAGGTGTCCCACGGCAC
CGGATTCACCAGCTTCGGCCTGCTGAAGCTCTGAGGCGCGCCTGAATTCTTCTAGACACGTGATTAATTA
AGGATCCCCCGACCTCGACCTCTGGCTAATAAAGGAAATTTATTTTCATTGCAATAGTGTGTTGGAATTT
TTTGTGTCTCTCACTCGGAAGGACATATGGGAGGGCAAATCATTTGGTCGAGATCCCTCGGAGATCTCTA
GCTAGAGGATCGATCCCCGCCCCGGACGAACTAAACCTGACTACGACATCTCTGCCCCTTCTTCGCGGGG
CAGTGCATGTAATCCCTTCAGTTGGTTGGTACAACTTGCCAACTGGGCCCTGTTCCACATGTGACACGGG
GGGGGACCAAACACAAAGGGGTTCTCTGACTGTAGTTGACATCCTTATAAATGGATGTGCACATTTGCCA
ACACTGAGTGGCTTTCATCCTGGAGCAGACTTTGCAGTCTGTGGACTGCAACACAACATTGCCTTTATGT
GTAACTCTTGGCTGAAGCTCTTACACCAATGCTGGGGGACATGTACCTCCCAGGGGCCCAGGAAGACTAC
GGGAGGCTACACCAACGTCAATCAGAGGGGCCTGTGTAGCTACCGATAAGCGGACCCTCAAGAGGGCATT
AGCAATAGTGTTTATAAGGCCCCCTTGTTAACCCTAAACGGGTAGCATATGCTTCCCGGGTAGTAGTATA
TACTATCCAGACTAACCCTAATTCAATAGCATATGTTACCCAACGGGAAGCATATGCTATCGAATTAGGG
TTAGTAAAAGGGTCCTAAGGAACAGCGATATCTCCCACCCCATGAGCTGTCACGGTTTTATTTACATGGG
GTCAGGATTCCACGAGGGTAGTGAACCATTTTAGTCACAAGGGCAGTGGCTGAAGATCAAGGAGCGGGCA
GTGAACTCTCCTGAATCTTCGCCTGCTTCTTCATTCTCCTTCGTTTAGCTAATAGAATAACTGCTGAGTT
GTGAACAGTAAGGTGTATGTGAGGTGCTCGAAAACAAGGTTTCAGGTGACGCCCCCAGAATAAAATTTGG
ACGGGGGGTTCAGTGGTGGCATTGTGCTATGACACCAATATAACCCTCACAAACCCCTTGGGCAATAAAT
ACTAGTGTAGGAATGAAACATTCTGAATATCTTTAACAATAGAAATCCATGGGGTGGGGACAAGCCGTAA
AGACTGGATGTCCATCTCACACGAATTTATGGCTATGGGCAACACATAATCCTAGTGCAATATGATACTG
GGGTTATTAAGATGTGTCCCAGGCAGGGACCAAGACAGGTGAACCATGTTGTTACACTCTATTTGTAACA
AGGGGAAAGAGAGTGGACGCCGACAGCAGCGGACTCCACTGGTTGTCTCTAACACCCCCGAAAATTAAAC
GGGGCTCCACGCCAATGGGGCCCATAAACAAAGACAAGTGGCCACTCTTTTTTTTGAAATTGTGGAGTGG
GGGCACGCGTCAGCCCCCACACGCCGCCCTGCGGTTTTGGACTGTAAAATAAGGGTGTAATAACTTGGCT
GATTGTAACCCCGCTAACCACTGCGGTCAAACCACTTGCCCACAAAACCACTAATGGCACCCCGGGGAAT
ACCTGCATAAGTAGGTGGGCGGGCCAAGATAGGGGCGCGATTGCTGCGATCTGGAGGACAAATTACACAC
ACTTGCGCCTGAGCGCCAAGCACAGGGTTGTTGGTCCTCATATTCACGAGGTCGCTGAGAGCACGGTGGG
CTAATGTTGCCATGGGTAGCATATACTACCCAAATATCTGGATAGCATATGCTATCCTAATCTATATCTG
GGTAGCATAGGCTATCCTAATCTATATCTGGGTAGCATATGCTATCCTAATCTATATCTGGGTAGTATAT
GCTATCCTAATTTATATCTGGGTAGCATAGGCTATCCTAATCTATATCTGGGTAGCATATGCTATCCTAA
TCTATATCTGGGTAGTATATGCTATCCTAATCTGTATCCGGGTAGCATATGCTATCCTAATAGAGATTAG
GGTAGTATATGCTATCCTAATTTATATCTGGGTAGCATATACTACCCAAATATCTGGATAGCATATGCTA
TCCTAATCTATATCTGGGTAGCATATGCTATCCTAATCTATATCTGGGTAGCATAGGCTATCCTAATCTA
TATCTGGGTAGCATATGCTATCCTAATCTATATCTGGGTAGTATATGCTATCCTAATTTATATCTGGGTA
GCATAGGCTATCCTAATCTATATCTGGGTAGCATATGCTATCCTAATCTATATCTGGGTAGTATATGCTA
TCCTAATCTGTATCCGGGTAGCATATGCTATCCTCATGATAAGCTGTCAAACATGAGAATTTTCTTGAAG
ACGAAAGGGCCTCGTGATACGCCTATTTTTATAGGTTAATGTCATGATAATAATGGTTTCTTAGACGTCA
GGTGGCACTTTTCGGGGAAATGTGCGCGGAACCCCTATTTGTTTATTTTTCTAAATACATTCAAATATGT
ATCCGCTCATGAGACAATAACCCTGATAAATGCTTCAATAATATTGAAAAAGGAAGAGTATGAGTATTCA
ACATTTCCGTGTCGCCCTTATTCCCTTTTTTGCGGCATTTTGCCTTCCTGTTTTTGCTCACCCAGAAACG
CTGGTGAAAGTAAAAGATGCTGAAGATCAGTTGGGTGCACGAGTGGGTTACATCGAACTGGATCTCAACA
GCGGTAAGATCCTTGAGAGTTTTCGCCCCGAAGAACGTTTTCCAATGATGAGCACTTTTAAAGTTCTGCT
ATGTGGCGCGGTATTATCCCGTGTTGACGCCGGGCAAGAGCAACTCGGTCGCCGCATACACTATTCTCAG
AATGACTTGGTTGAGTACTCACCAGTCACAGAAAAGCATCTTACGGATGGCATGACAGTAAGAGAATTAT
GCAGTGCTGCCATAACCATGAGTGATAACACTGCGGCCAACTTACTTCTGACAACGATCGGAGGACCGAA
GGAGCTAACCGCTTTTTTGCACAACATGGGGGATCATGTAACTCGCCTTGATCGTTGGGAACCGGAGCTG
AATGAAGCCATACCAAACGACGAGCGTGACACCACGATGCCTGCAGCAATGGCAACAACGTTGCGCAAAC
TATTAACTGGCGAACTACTTACTCTAGCTTCCCGGCAACAATTAATAGACTGGATGGAGGCGGATAAAGT
TGCAGGACCACTTCTGCGCTCGGCCCTTCCGGCTGGCTGGTTTATTGCTGATAAATCTGGAGCCGGTGAG
CGTGGGTCTCGCGGTATCATTGCAGCACTGGGGCCAGATGGTAAGCCCTCCCGTATCGTAGTTATCTACA
CGACGGGGAGTCAGGCAACTATGGATGAACGAAATAGACAGATCGCTGAGATAGGTGCCTCACTGATTAA
GCATTGGTAACTGTCAGACCAAGTTTACTCATATATACTTTAGATTGATTTAAAACTTCATTTTTAATTT
AAAAGGATCTAGGTGAAGATCCTTTTTGATAATCTCATGACCAAAATCCCTTAACGTGAGTTTTCGTTCC
ACTGAGCGTCAGACCCCGTAGAAAAGATCAAAGGATCTTCTTGAGATCCTTTTTTTCTGCGCGTAATCTG
CTGCTTGCAAACAAAAAAACCACCGCTACCAGCGGTGGTTTGTTTGCCGGATCAAGAGCTACCAACTCTT
TTTCCGAAGGTAACTGGCTTCAGCAGAGCGCAGATACCAAATACTGTTCTTCTAGTGTAGCCGTAGTTAG
GCCACCACTTCAAGAACTCTGTAGCACCGCCTACATACCTCGCTCTGCTAATCCTGTTACCAGTGGCTGC
TGCCAGTGGCGATAAGTCGTGTCTTACCGGGTTGGACTCAAGACGATAGTTACCGGATAAGGCGCAGCGG
TCGGGCTGAACGGGGGGTTCGTGCACACAGCCCAGCTTGGAGCGAACGACCTACACCGAACTGAGATACC
TACAGCGTGAGCTATGAGAAAGCGCCACGCTTCCCGAAGGGAGAAAGGCGGACAGGTATCCGGTAAGCGG
CAGGGTCGGAACAGGAGAGCGCACGAGGGAGCTTCCAGGGGGAAACGCCTGGTATCTTTATAGTCCTGTC
GGGTTTCGCCACCTCTGACTTGAGCGTCGATTTTTGTGATGCTCGTCAGGGGGGCGGAGCCTATGGAAAA
ACGCCAGCAACGCGGCCTTTTTACGGTTCCTGGCCTTTTGCTGGCCTTTTGCTCACATGTTCTTTCCTGC
GTTATCCCCTGATTCTGTGGATAACCGTATTACCGCCTTTGAGTGAGCTGATACCGCTCGCCGCAGCCGA
ACGACCGAGCGCAGCGAGTCAGTGAGCGAGGAAGCGGAAGAGCGCCCAATACGCAAACCGCCTCTCCCCG
CGCGTTGGCCGATTCATTAATGCAGCTGGCACGACAGGTTTCCCGACTGGAAAGCGGGCAGTGAGCGCAA
CGCAATTAATGTGAGTTAGCTCACTCATTAGGCACCCCAGGCTTTACACTTTATGCTTCCGGCTCGTATG
TTGTGTGGAATTGTGAGCGGATAACAATTTCACACAGGAAACAGCTATGACCATGATTACGCCAAGCTCT
AGCTAGAGGTCGACCAATTCTCATGTTTGACAGCTTATCATCGCAGATCCGGGCAACGTTGTTGCCATTG
CTGCAGGCGCAGAACTGGTAGGTATGGAAGATCTATACATTGAATCAATATTGGCAATTAGCCATATTAG
TCATTGGTTATATAGCATAAATCAATATTGGCTATTGGCCATTGCATACGTTGTATCTATATCATAATAT
GTACATTTATATTGGCTCATGTCCAATATGACCGCCATGTTGACATTGATTATTGACTAGTTATTAATAG
TAATCAATTACGGGGTCATTAGTTCATAGCCCATATATGGAGTTCCGCGTTACATAACTTACGGTAAATG
GCCCGCCTGGCTGACCGCCCAACGACCCCCGCCCATTGACGTCAATAATGACGTATGTTCCCATAGTAAC
GCCAATAGGGACTTTCCATTGACGTCAATGGGTGGAGTATTTACGGTAAACTGCCCACTTGGCAGTACAT
CAAGTGTATCATATGCCAAGTCCGCCCCCTATTGACGTCAATGACGGTAAATGGCCCGCCTGGCATTATG
CCCAGTACATGACCTTACGGGACTTTCCTACTTGGCAGTACATCTACGTATTAGTCATCGCTATTACCAT
GGTGATGCGGTTTTGGCAGTACACCAATGGGCGTGGATAGCGGTTTGACTCACGGGGATTTCCAAGTCTC
CACCCCATTGACGTCAATGGGAGTTTGTTTTGGCACCAAAATCAACGGGACTTTCCAAAATGTCGTAATA
ACCCCGCCCCGTTGACGCAAATGGGCGGTAGGCGTGTACGGTGGGAGGTCTATATAAGCAGAGCTCGTTT
AGTGAACCGTCAGATCCTCACTCTCTTCCGCATCGCTGTCTGCGAGGGCCAGCTGTTGGGCTCGCGGTTG
AGGACAAACTCTTCGCGGTCTTTCCAGTACTCTTGGATCGGAAACCCGTCGGCCTCCGAACGGTACTCCG
CCACCGAGGGACCTGAGCGAGTCCGCATCGACCGGATCGGAAAACCTCTCGAGAAAGGCGTCTAACCAGT
CACAGTCGCAAGGTAGGCTGAGCACCGTGGCGGGCGGCAGCGGGTGGCGGTCGGGGTTGTTTCTGGCGGA
GGTGCTGCTGATGATGTAATTAAAGTAGGCGGTCTTGAGACGGCGGATGGTCGAGGTGAGGTGTGGCAGG
CTTGAGATCCAGCTGTTGGGGTGAGTACTCCCTCTCAAAAGCGGGCATTACTTCTGCGCTAAGATTGTCA
GTTTCCAAAAACGAGGAGGATTTGATATTCACCTGGCCCGATCTGGCCATACACTTGAGTGACAATGACA
TCCACTTTGCCTTTCTCTCCACAGGTGTCCACTCCCAGGTCCAAGTTT
Features (pLannotate 1.2.2; 19 found; start..end, strand, type, name):
    223..774     +  CDS            Cd4 (fragment): CD4_RAT - Experimental evidence at protein level: Swiss-Prot protein existence level 1. Integral membrane glycoprotein that plays an essential role in the immune response and serves multiple functions in responses against both external and internal offenses. In T-cells, functions primarily as a coreceptor for MHC class II molecule:peptide complex. The antigens presented by class II peptides are derived from extracellular proteins while class I peptides are derived from cytosolic proteins. Interacts simultaneously with the T-cell receptor (TCR) and the MHC class II presented by antigen presenti
    787..1431    +  CDS            CD40LG (fragment): CD40L_HUMAN - Also known as CD40L, TNFSF5, TRAP. Experimental evidence at protein level: Swiss-Prot protein existence level 1. [CD40 ligand, soluble form]: Acts as a ligand for integrins, specifically ITGA5:ITGB1 and ITGAV:ITGB3; both integrins and the CD40 receptor are required for activation of CD40-CD40LG signaling, which have cell-type dependent effects, such as B-cell activation, NF-kappa-B signaling and anti-apoptotic signaling. From Homo sapiens (Human).
   1498..1553    +  polyA_signal   β-globin poly(A) signal: rabbit β-globin polyadenylation signal (Gil and Proudfoot, 1987)
   2067..3748    -  rep_origin     oriP (fragment): Epstein-Barr virus oriP replication origin (Yates et al., 2000)
   3875..3979    +  promoter       AmpR promoter: bla
   3980..4840    +  CDS            AmpR: β-lactamase; bla; confers resistance to ampicillin, carbenicillin, and related antibiotics
   5011..5599    +  rep_origin     ori: high-copy-number ColE1/pMB1/pBR322/pUC origin of replication
   5782..5874    +  CDS            lacI (fragment): lac repressor; lacI; The lac repressor binds to the lac operator to inhibit transcription in E. coli. This inhibition can be relieved by adding lactose or isopropyl-β-D-thiogalactopyranoside (IPTG).
   5887..5908    +  protein_bind   CAP binding site: CAP binding activates transcription in the presence of cAMP. E. coli catabolite activator protein
   5923..5953    +  promoter       lac promoter: promoter for the E. coli lac operon
   5961..5977    +  protein_bind   lac operator: The lac repressor binds to the lac operator to inhibit transcription in E. coli. This inhibition can be relieved by adding lactose or isopropyl-β-D-thiogalactopyranoside (IPTG). lac repressor encoded by lacI
   6047..6063    +  promoter       tet promoter (fragment): E. coli promoter for tetracycline efflux protein gene
   6073..6098    -  CDS            bla(M) (fragment): β-lactamase lacking the signal sequence; bla(M); allows cytosolic expression of β-lactamase
   6272..6651    +  enhancer       CMV enhancer: human cytomegalovirus immediate early enhancer
   6653..6852    +  promoter       CMV promoter: human cytomegalovirus (CMV) immediate early promoter
   6920..6958    +  misc_feature   Ad SA (fragment): adenovirus major late transcript splice acceptor (Friedrich and Soriano, 1991)
   6991..7200    -  CDS            PTP (fragment): TERM_ADE02 - Experimental evidence at protein level: Swiss-Prot protein existence level 1. Protein covalently bound to the viral DNA that acts as a primer for viral genomic replication by DNA strand displacement. Assembles on the viral origin of replication in an initiation complex with viral polymerase, DBP, host NFIA and host POU2F1/OCT1. During initiation, the polymerase covalently couples the first dCTP with Ser- 580 of pTP. The terminal protein stimulates the template activity over 20 fold compared to protein-free templates. Neo-synthesized viral genomes are linked to two preterminal prot
   7231..7320    +  intron         chimeric intron (fragment): chimera between introns from adenovirus and immunoglobulin heavy chain genes
   7339..7385    +  CDS            IgH signal sequence (fragment): signal sequence from the mouse immunoglobulin heavy chain variable region
