[The description below was written by a language model from this plasmid's Addgene catalogue record and pLannotate feature annotations shown in this document.]
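Description:
CD154-His-bio is a mammalian expression plasmid built on the pTT3 backbone for producing the ectodomain of human CD154 (CD40 ligand, TNFSF5; gene CD40LG) as a soluble, tagged recombinant protein. It is about 7.4 kb, is maintained in E. coli through a high-copy ColE1/pUC-type origin, and is selected with ampicillin via the β-lactamase gene. The backbone also carries a fragment of the Epstein-Barr virus oriP, which in pTT-type vectors supports episomal retention and higher transient expression in cells that supply EBNA1.

Expression is driven by the CMV immediate-early enhancer and promoter. These are followed by adenovirus-derived leader and splice sequences and a chimeric intron fragment, and transcription ends at a rabbit β-globin polyadenylation signal. A fragment matching a mouse immunoglobulin heavy chain signal sequence is annotated at the start of the open reading frame and presumably directs the fusion into the secretory pathway. CD40 ligand is a type II membrane protein whose extracellular region lies at the C-terminal end, which is consistent with all the tags being placed N-terminally. According to the record these are a His tag, a linker, an enzymatic biotinylation sequence, and rat CD4 domains 3+4. The feature table places the rat Cd4 fragment directly upstream of the CD40LG fragment, but it does not separately annotate the short His and biotinylation sequences. The 651 bp insert was chemically synthesised and cloned between NotI and AscI sites, both of which are retained.

The tags suit purification through the His tag, oriented capture on streptavidin after biotinylation, and use of the CD4 domains as a common antigenic handle. The associated publication describes a human platelet receptor protein microarray used to screen for extracellular receptor–ligand interactions.
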