Addgene plasmid #52337: CD154-His-bio
Purpose: Expresses full-length Tumor necrosis factor ligand superfamily member 5 ectodomain in mammalian cells. N-terminal His tag, biotinylation sequence and rat Cd4d3+4 tag.
Depositing lab: Gavin Wright. Depositing organization: Wellcome Sanger Institute. Publication: A human platelet receptor protein microarray identifies FcepsilonR1alpha as an activating PEAR1 ligand. Sun Y, Vandenbriele C, Kauskot A, Verhamme P, Hoylaerts MF, Wright GJ. Mol Cell Proteomics. 2015 Feb 23. pii: mcp.M114.046946. 10.1074/mcp.M114.046946 PubMed 25713122.
Backbone
  Vector backbone: pTT3
  Backbone manufacturer: Yves Durocher, NRC
  Backbone size w/o insert (bp): 6749
  Total vector size (bp): 7400
  Modifications to backbone: His tag, linker, enzymatic biotinylation sequence, and rat CD4 d3+4 (HisLBio-CD4d3+4).
  Vector type: Mammalian Expression
Growth in bacteria
  Bacterial resistance: Ampicillin, 100 μg/mL
  Growth temperature: 37°C
  Growth strain: Top10
  Copy number: High Copy
Gene/Insert
  Gene/Insert name: CD154 (alt name: Tumor necrosis factor ligand superfamily member 5)
  Species: H. sapiens (human)
  Insert size (bp): 651
  Entrez Gene: CD40LG (a.k.a. CD154, CD40L, HIGM1, IGM, IMD3, T-BAM, TNFSF5, TRAP, gp39, hCD40L)
  Promoter: CMV
  Tag / fusion protein: His tag (N terminal on backbone); enzymatic biotinylation sequence (N terminal on backbone); rat CD4 d3+4 (N terminal on backbone)
  Cloning method: Restriction Enzyme; 5′ cloning site NotI (not destroyed); 3′ cloning site AscI (not destroyed)
  Sequencing primers: 5′ CMV-fwd
Resource information
  A portion of this plasmid was derived from a plasmid made by: Insert was chemically synthesised.
Terms and licenses: Academic/Nonprofit Terms; Industry Terms: Not Available to Industry
Depositor comments: Article ref 115
How to cite: CD154-His-bio was a gift from Gavin Wright (Addgene plasmid # 52337 ; http://n2t.net/addgene:52337 ; RRID:Addgene_52337)
