>Addgene plasmid #52337 | CD154-His-bio | addgene partial sequence | sequence record 94482 | pMT2-F 5'-TTGCCTTTCTCTCCACAGGT-3'
CAGACCCAGGTACTCATGTCCCTGCTGCTCTGCATGTCTGGTCTGAATTCCGGCCACCACCATCACCACC
ATAGCCCCGACAGGAACCTGCCTCCTCTGGCCCCTCTGGGCCCCAACAGCGGCAGCCCAGACCTGCATCA
TATTCTGGATGCACAGAAAATGGTGTGGAATCATCGTGACAGAAACCTGCCTCCACTAGCACCTCTGTCG
ACCTCCATCACGGCCTATAAGAGTGAGGGGGAGTCAGCGGAGTTCTCCTTCCCACTCAACCTTGGAGAGG
AAAGCCTGCAGGGAGAGTTGAGATGGAAGGCAGAGAAGGCTCCTTCTTCCCAGTCCTGGATCACCTTCTC
CCTAAAGAACCAAAAGGTGTCTGTGCAGAAGTCTACTAGCAACCCCAAGTTCCAGCTGTCCGAAACGCTC
CCACTCACCCTTCAGATACCCCAGGTCTCCCTTCAGTTTGCTGGTTCTGGCAACCTGACCCTGACTCTGG
ACAGAGGGATACTGTATCAGGAAGTGAACCTGGTGGTGATGAAAGTGACTCAGCCCGACAGCAACACTTT
GACCTGTGAGGTGATGGGACCCACCTCACCCAAGATGAGACTGATCTTGAAGCAGGAGAATCAGGAGGCC
AGGGTCTCCAGGCAGGAGAAAGTGATTCAAGTGCAGGCCCCTGAAGCAGGGGTGTGGCAATGTCTACTGA
GTGAAGGTGAAGAGGTCAAGATGGACTCCAAGATCCAGGTTTTATCCAAAGGGTTGAATTCGCGGCCGCC
TCACAGACGGCTGGACAAGATCGAGGACGAGCGGAACCTGCACGAGGACTTCGTGTTCATGAAGACCATC
CAGCGGTGCAACACCGGCGAGCGGAGCCTGAGCCTGCTGAACTGCGAGG
