>Addgene plasmid #52337 | CD154-His-bio | addgene partial sequence | sequence record 94755 | rb_glob_PA_term-R 5'-CCCATATGTCCTTCCGAGTG-3'
ATAAATTTCCTTTATTAGCCAGAGGTCGAGGTCGGGGGATCCTTAATTAATCACGTGTCTAGAAGAATTC
AGGCGCGCCTCAGAGCTTCAGCAGGCCGAAGCTGGTGAATCCGGTGCCGTGGGACACCTGGCTGGGGTCG
GTCACGTTCACGAACACAGAGGCGCCAGGCTGCAGCTCGAACACGCCTCCGAGGTGGATGCTCTGCTGGC
CGCAAGGCTTGGCGCTGCTGTGGGTGTTGGCGGCTCTCAGCAGGATGCGCTCGAATCTGCCGGGGGACTT
CAGGCACAGGCTGGCGATAAAGGGGGCCTGGGAGCTGGCCTCTCTGTTGCTGCAGAATGTGACCTGGGCG
TAGATGTAGTACAGGCCCTGCCGCTTCACGGTCAGCTGCTTGCCGTTTTCCAGGGTGACCAGGTTGTTGC
TCATGGTGTAGTAGCCCTTCTCGGCCCACTGCAGCACGCTGGTGGTCTTGCTGCTGGCCTCGCTGATCAC
GTGGGCGGCGATCTGGGGGTTCTGGTCGCCCTTCTGCATCTCGAAGCTGTTTTCTTTCTTAGTTTCCTCT
TTGTTCAGCATGATGTCCTTCACGAAGCCCTCGAACTGGCTCTTGATTTCCTCGCAGTTCAGCAGGCTCA
GGCTCCGCTCGCCGGTGTTGCACCGCTGGATGGTCTTCATGAACACGAAGTCCTCGTGCAGGTTCCGCTC
GTCCTCGATCTTGTCCAGCCGTCTGTGAGGCGGCCGCGAATTCAACCCTTTGGATAAAACCTGGATCTTG
GAGTCCATCTTGACCTCTTCACCTTCACTCAGTAGACATTGCCACACCCCTGCTTC
